>Addgene plasmid #17458 | pE4n | depositor full sequence | sequence record 8626 | Author sequence
CTTTCCTGCGTTATCCCCTGATTCTGTGGATAACCGTATTACCGCTAGCATGGATCTCGGGGACGTCTAA
CTACTAAGCGAGAGTAGGGAACTGCCAGGCATCAAATAAAACGAAAGGCTCAGTCGGAAGACTGGGCCTT
TCGTTTTATCTGTTGTTTGTCGGTGAACGCTCTCCTGAGTAGGACAAATCCGCCGGGAGCGGATTTGAAC
GTTGTGAAGCAACGGCCCGGAGGGTGGCGGGCAGGACGCCCGCCATAAACTGCCAGGCATCAAACTAAGC
AGAAGGCCATCCTGACGGATGGCCTTTTTGCGTTTCTACAAACTCTTCCTGTTAGTTAGTTACTTAAGCT
CGGGCCCCAAATAATGATTTTATTTTGACTGATAGTGACCTGTTCGTTGCAACAAATTGATAAGCAATGC
TTTTTTATAATGCCAACTTTGTACAAAAAAGCAGGCTTTAAAGGAACCAATTCAGTCGACATGTCCCCTA
TACTAGGTTATTGGAAAATTAAGGGCCTTGTGCAACCCACTCGACTTCTTTTGGAATATCTTGAAGAAAA
ATATGAAGAGCATTTGTATGAGCGCGATGAAGGTGATAAATGGCGAAACAAAAAGTTTGAATTGGGTTTG
GAGTTTCCCAATCTTCCTTATTATATTGATGGTGATGTTAAATTAACACAGTCTATGGCCATCATACGTT
ATATAGCTGACAAGCACAACATGTTGGGTGGTTGTCCAAAAGAGCGTGCAGAGATTTCAATGCTTGAAGG
AGCGGTTTTGGATATTAGATACGGTGTTTCGAGAATTGCATATAGTAAAGACTTTGAAACTCTCAAAGTT
GATTTTCTTAGCAAGCTACCTGAAATGCTGAAAATGTTCGAAGATCGTTTATGTCATAAAACATATTTAA
ATGGTGATCATGTAACCCATCCTGACTTCATGTTGTATGACGCTCTTGATGTTGTTTTATACATGGACCC
AATGTGCCTGGATGCGTTCCCAAAATTAGTTTGTTTTAAAAAACGTATTGAAGCTATCCCACAAATTGAT
AAGTACTTGAAATCCAGCAAGTATATAGCATGGCCTTTGCAGGGCTGGCAAGCCACGTTTGGTGGTGGCG
ACCATCCTCCAAAATCGGATCTGGTTCCGCGTGGATCCGGTACAGATTTCGGACATGCGGCCGCATAAGT
AGCTGACTCGAGATATCTAGACCCAGCTTTCTTGTACAAAGTTGGCATTATAAGAAAGCATTGCTTATCA
ATTTGTTGCAACGAACAGGTCACTATCAGTCAAAATAAAATCATTATTTGCCATCCAGCTGCAGCTCTGG
CCCGTGTCTCAAAATCTCTGATGTTACATTGCACAAGATAAAAATATATCATCATGAACAATAAAACTGT
CTGCTTACATAAACAGTAATACAAGGGGTGTTATGAGCCATATTCAACGGGAAACGTCGAGGCCGCGATT
AAATTCCAACATGGATGCTGATTTATATGGGTATAAATGGGCTCGCGATAATGTCGGGCAATCAGGTGCG
ACAATCTATCGCTTGTATGGGAAGCCCGATGCGCCAGAGTTGTTTCTGAAACATGGCAAAGGTAGCGTTG
CCAATGATGTTACAGATGAGATGGTCAGACTAAACTGGCTGACGGAATTTATGCCTCTTCCGACCATCAA
GCATTTTATCCGTACTCCTGATGATGCATGGTTACTCACCACTGCGATCCCCGGAAAAACAGCATTCCAG
GTATTAGAAGAATATCCTGATTCAGGTGAAAATATTGTTGATGCGCTGGCAGTGTCCCTGCGCCGGTTGC
ATTCGATTCCTGTTTGTAATTGTCCTTTTAACAGCGATCGCGTATTTCGTCTCGCTCAGGCGCAATCACG
AATGAATAACGGTTTGGTTGATGCGAGTGATTTTGATGACGAGCGTAATGGCTGGCCTGTTGAACAAGTC
TGGAAAGAAATGCATAAACTTTTGCCATTCTCACCGGATTCAGTCGTCACTCATGGTGATTTCTCACTTG
ATAACCTTATTTTTGACGAGGGGAAATTAATAGGTTGTATTGATGTTGGACGAGTCGGAATCGCAGACCG
ATACCAGGATCTTGCCATCCTATGGAACTGCCTCGGTGAGTTTTCTCCTTCATTACAGAAACGGCTTTTT
CAAAAATATGGTATTGATAATCCTGATATGAATAAATTGCAGTTTCATTTGATGCTCGATGAGTTTTTCT
AATCAGAATTGGTTAATTGGTTGTAACATTATTCAGATTGGGCCCCGTTCCACTGAGCGTCAGACCCGGT
AGAAAAGATCAAAGGATCTTCTTGAGATCCTTTTTTTCTGCGCGTAATCTGCTGCTTGCAAACAAAAAAA
CCACCGCTACCAGCGGTGGTTTGTTTGCCGGATCAAGAGCTACCAACTCTTTTTCCGAAGGTAACTGGCT
TCAGCAGAGCGCAGATACCAAATACTGTTCTTCTAGTGTAGCCGTAGTTAGGCCACCACTTCAAGAACTC
TGTAGCACCGCCTACATACCTCGCTCTGCTAATCCTGTTACCAGTGGCTGCTGCCAGTGGCGATAAGTCG
TGTCTTACCGGGTTGGACTCAAGACGATAGTTACCGGATAAGGCGCAGCGGTCGGGCTGAACGGGGGGTT
CGTGCACACAGCCCAGCTTGGAGCGAACGACCTACACCGAACTGAGATACCTACAGCGTGAGCTATGAGA
AAGCGCCACGCTTCCCGAAGGGAGAAAGGCGGACAGGTATCCGGTAAGCGGCAGGGTCGGAACAGGAGAG
CGCACGAGGGAGCTTCCAGGGGGAAACGCCTGGTATCTTTATAGTCCTGTCGGGTTTCGCCACCTCTGAC
TTGAGCGTCGATTTTTGTGATGCTCGTCAGGGGGGCGGAGCCTATGGAAAAACGCCAGCAACGCGGCCTT
TTTACGGTTCCTGGCCTTTTGCTGGCCTTTTGCTCACATGTT
Features (pLannotate 1.2.2; 8 found; start..end, strand, type, name):
      1..46      +  rep_origin     RSF ori (fragment): Plasmids containing the RSF 1030 origin of replication can be propagated in E. coli cells that contain additional plasmids with compatible origins.
    106..149     -  terminator     rrnB T1 terminator: Escherichia coli rrnB; transcription terminator T1 from the E. coli rrnB gene
    281..308     +  terminator     rrnB T2 terminator: transcription terminator T2 from the E. coli rrnB gene
    358..457     +  protein_bind   attL1: mutant version of attL; recombination site for the Gateway® LR reaction LR Clonase™
    481..1134    +  CDS            GST26_SCHJA: Experimental evidence at protein level: Swiss-Prot protein existence level 1. GST isoenzymes appear to play a central role in the parasite detoxification system. Other functions are also suspected including a role in increasing the solubility of haematin in the parasite gut. From Schistosoma japonicum (Blood fluke).
   1211..1310    -  protein_bind   attL2: mutant version of attL; recombination site for the Gateway® LR reaction LR Clonase™
   1433..2242    +  CDS            KanR: aminoglycoside phosphotransferase; aph(3')-Ia; confers resistance to kanamycin in bacteria or G418 (Geneticin®) in eukaryotes
   2332..2920    +  rep_origin     ori: high-copy-number ColE1/pMB1/pBR322/pUC origin of replication
