[The description below was written by a language model from this plasmid's Addgene catalogue record and pLannotate feature annotations shown in this document.]
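Description:
pE4n is an empty Gateway Entry vector derived from pENTR1A (2,982 bp), modified so that a gene of interest acquires an N-terminal glutathione S-transferase (GST) tag before it is transferred to an expression vector. It is propagated in E. coli as a high-copy plasmid from a ColE1/pUC-type origin and is selected with kanamycin through the aph(3')-Ia (KanR) gene. The automated annotation also flags a short fragment resembling the RSF origin at the start of the sequence. At only 46 nt, it is unlikely to be a functional second replicon. The rrnB T1 and T2 terminators lie upstream of the Entry cassette, where they shield it from read-through transcription from the backbone.

The Entry cassette is bounded by attL1 and attL2. The ccdB counter-selection gene of pENTR1A has been replaced by the Schistosoma japonicum GST coding sequence, a thrombin cleavage site, a short cloning region and a built-in stop codon. A gene is inserted in frame by restriction cloning between the BamHI and NotI sites, giving a GST–thrombin site–protein fusion. The vector carries no annotated promoter for the fusion, so expression depends on the Destination vector into which the cassette is moved by the LR reaction. The record lists compatible Destination vectors for bacterial, insect, mammalian, plant or yeast hosts.

Because the tag sits inside the att sites, no attB-encoded linker peptide ends up between GST and the protein of interest. GST allows affinity purification, and thrombin can then remove the tag. pE4n belongs to a set of modified Entry vectors for making epitope-tagged constructs, described in work on overexpressing tagged proteins in plants.
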