Addgene plasmid #17458: pE4n
Purpose: (Empty Backbone) modified pENTR vector for N-terminal GST tag fusion with your gene of interest
Depositing lab: Giovanna Benvenuto. Depositing organization: Stazione Zoologica Anton Dohrn. Publication: A modified Gateway cloning strategy for overexpressing tagged proteins in plants. Dubin MJ, Bowler C, Benvenuto G. Plant Methods. 2008 Jan 22. 4(1):3. 10.1186/1746-4811-4-3 PubMed 18211686.
Backbone
  Vector backbone: pENTR1A
  Backbone manufacturer: Invitrogen
  Backbone size (bp): 2982
  Modifications to backbone: A short cloning site region and stop codon replaced ccdB gene in pENTR1A. Inserted GST tag and thrombin cleavage site
  Vector type: Mammalian Expression, Bacterial Expression, Insect Expression, Plant Expression ; modified Gateway Entry vector
Growth in bacteria
  Bacterial resistance: Kanamycin, 50 μg/mL
  Growth temperature: 37°C
  Growth strain: DH5alpha
  Copy number: High Copy
Gene/Insert
  Gene/Insert name: None
  Tag / fusion protein: GST (N terminal on backbone); Thrombin site (N terminal on backbone)
  Cloning method: Gateway Cloning
  Sequencing primers: 5′ pENTR-F (5'-CTACAAACTCTTCCTGTTAGTTAG-3'); 3′ pENTR-R (5'-ATGGCTCATAACACCCCTTG-3')
Terms and licenses: Academic/Nonprofit Terms; Industry Terms: Not Available to Industry
Depositor comments: Part of a modified Gateway Entry vector system for generating epitope tagged constructs. Clone your gene of interest into this vector using the BamHI and NotI cloning sites to obtain a N-terminal GST tagged Entry vector with a thrombin cleavage site for protein purification purposes. The resulting Entry vector can be recombined into Gateway Destination vectors for bacteria, insect mammalian, plant or yeast expression via the Gateway LR reaction. The tag is present in the Entry cassette to avoid the presence of att-derived protein linker sequences between the tag and gene or interest corresponding to the attB recombination site. A stop codon is already present within the vector (see plasmid map). GenBank accession number: EU334819
How to cite: pE4n was a gift from Giovanna Benvenuto (Addgene plasmid # 17458 ; http://n2t.net/addgene:17458 ; RRID:Addgene_17458)
