>Addgene plasmid #17458 | pE4n | addgene partial sequence | sequence record 23303 | 17458 with pENTR-R
CTNCCGGGCCCAATATGATTTTATTTTGACTGATAGTGACCTGTTCGTTGCAACAAATTGATAAGCAATG
CTTTTTTATAATGCCAACTTTGTACAAAAAAGCAGGCTTTAAAGGAACCAATTCAGTCGACATGTCCCCT
ATACTAGGTTATTGGAAAATTAAGGGCCTTGTGCAACCCACTCGACTTCTTTTGGAATATCTTGAAGAAA
AATATGAAGAGCATTTGTATGAGCGCGATGAAGGTGATAAATGGCGAAACAAAAAGTTTGAATTGGGTTT
GGAGTTTCCCAATCTTCCTTATTATATTGATGGTGATGTTAAATTAACACAGTCTATGGCCATCATACGT
TATATAGCTGACAAGCACAACATGTTGGGTGGTTGTCCAAAAGAGCGTGCAGAGATTTCAATGCTTGAAG
GAGCGGTTTTGGATATTAGATACGGTGTTTCGAGAATTGCATATAGTAAAGACTTTGAAACTCTCAAAGT
TGATTTTCTTAGCAAGCTACCTGAAATGCTGAAAATGTTCGAAGATCGTTTATGTCATAAAACATATTTA
AATGGTGATCATGTAACCCATCCTGACTTCATGTTGTATGACGCTCTTGATGTTGTTTTATACATGGACC
CAATGTGCCTGGATGCGTTCCCAAAATTAGTTGGTTTTAAAAA
